>Addgene plasmid #136463 | XLone-PE2 | addgene full sequence | sequence record 272540 | Addgene NGS Result
ATCACCTCGAGTTTACTCCCTATCAGTGATAGAGAACGTATGAAGAGTTTACTCCCTATCAGTGATAGAG
AACGTATGCAGACTTTACTCCCTATCAGTGATAGAGAACGTATAAGGAGTTTACTCCCTATCAGTGATAG
AGAACGTATGACCAGTTTACTCCCTATCAGTGATAGAGAACGTATCTACAGTTTACTCCCTATCAGTGAT
AGAGAACGTATATCCAGTTTACTCCCTATCAGTGATAGAGAACGTATAAGCTTTGCTTATGTAAACCAGG
GCGCCTATAAAAGAGTGCTGATTTTTTGAGTAAACTTCAATTCCACAACACTTTTGTCTTATACCAACTT
TCCGTACCACTTCCTACCCTCGTAAAGGTACCGCCACCATGAAACGGACAGCCGACGGAAGCGAGTTCGA
GTCACCAAAGAAGAAGCGGAAAGTCGACAAGAAGTACAGCATCGGCCTGGACATCGGCACCAACTCTGTG
GGCTGGGCCGTGATCACCGACGAGTACAAGGTGCCCAGCAAGAAATTCAAGGTGCTGGGCAACACCGACC
GGCACAGCATCAAGAAGAACCTGATCGGAGCCCTGCTGTTCGACAGCGGCGAAACAGCCGAGGCCACCCG
GCTGAAGAGAACCGCCAGAAGAAGATACACCAGACGGAAGAACCGGATCTGCTATCTGCAAGAGATCTTC
AGCAACGAGATGGCCAAGGTGGACGACAGCTTCTTCCACAGACTGGAAGAGTCCTTCCTGGTGGAAGAGG
ATAAGAAGCACGAGCGGCACCCCATCTTCGGCAACATCGTGGACGAGGTGGCCTACCACGAGAAGTACCC
CACCATCTACCACCTGAGAAAGAAACTGGTGGACAGCACCGACAAGGCCGACCTGCGGCTGATCTATCTG
GCCCTGGCCCACATGATCAAGTTCCGGGGCCACTTCCTGATCGAGGGCGACCTGAACCCCGACAACAGCG
ACGTGGACAAGCTGTTCATCCAGCTGGTGCAGACCTACAACCAGCTGTTCGAGGAAAACCCCATCAACGC
CAGCGGCGTGGACGCCAAGGCCATCCTGTCTGCCAGACTGAGCAAGAGCAGACGGCTGGAAAATCTGATC
GCCCAGCTGCCCGGCGAGAAGAAGAATGGCCTGTTCGGAAACCTGATTGCCCTGAGCCTGGGCCTGACCC
CCAACTTCAAGAGCAACTTCGACCTGGCCGAGGATGCCAAACTGCAGCTGAGCAAGGACACCTACGACGA
CGACCTGGACAACCTGCTGGCCCAGATCGGCGACCAGTACGCCGACCTGTTTCTGGCCGCCAAGAACCTG
TCCGACGCCATCCTGCTGAGCGACATCCTGAGAGTGAACACCGAGATCACCAAGGCCCCCCTGAGCGCCT
CTATGATCAAGAGATACGACGAGCACCACCAGGACCTGACCCTGCTGAAAGCTCTCGTGCGGCAGCAGCT
GCCTGAGAAGTACAAAGAGATTTTCTTCGACCAGAGCAAGAACGGCTACGCCGGCTACATTGACGGCGGA
GCCAGCCAGGAAGAGTTCTACAAGTTCATCAAGCCCATCCTGGAAAAGATGGACGGCACCGAGGAACTGC
TCGTGAAGCTGAACAGAGAGGACCTGCTGCGGAAGCAGCGGACCTTCGACAACGGCAGCATCCCCCACCA
GATCCACCTGGGAGAGCTGCACGCCATTCTGCGGCGGCAGGAAGATTTTTACCCATTCCTGAAGGACAAC
CGGGAAAAGATCGAGAAGATCCTGACCTTCCGCATCCCCTACTACGTGGGCCCTCTGGCCAGGGGAAACA
GCAGATTCGCCTGGATGACCAGAAAGAGCGAGGAAACCATCACCCCCTGGAACTTCGAGGAAGTGGTGGA
CAAGGGCGCTTCCGCCCAGAGCTTCATCGAGCGGATGACCAACTTCGATAAGAACCTGCCCAACGAGAAG
GTGCTGCCCAAGCACAGCCTGCTGTACGAGTACTTCACCGTGTATAACGAGCTGACCAAAGTGAAATACG
TGACCGAGGGAATGAGAAAGCCCGCCTTCCTGAGCGGCGAGCAGAAAAAGGCCATCGTGGACCTGCTGTT
CAAGACCAACCGGAAAGTGACCGTGAAGCAGCTGAAAGAGGACTACTTCAAGAAAATCGAGTGCTTCGAC
TCCGTGGAAATCTCCGGCGTGGAAGATCGGTTCAACGCCTCCCTGGGCACATACCACGATCTGCTGAAAA
TTATCAAGGACAAGGACTTCCTGGACAATGAGGAAAACGAGGACATTCTGGAAGATATCGTGCTGACCCT
GACACTGTTTGAGGACAGAGAGATGATCGAGGAACGGCTGAAAACCTATGCCCACCTGTTCGACGACAAA
GTGATGAAGCAGCTGAAGCGGCGGAGATACACCGGCTGGGGCAGGCTGAGCCGGAAGCTGATCAACGGCA
TCCGGGACAAGCAGTCCGGCAAGACAATCCTGGATTTCCTGAAGTCCGACGGCTTCGCCAACAGAAACTT
CATGCAGCTGATCCACGACGACAGCCTGACCTTTAAAGAGGACATCCAGAAAGCCCAGGTGTCCGGCCAG
GGCGATAGCCTGCACGAGCACATTGCCAATCTGGCCGGCAGCCCCGCCATTAAGAAGGGCATCCTGCAGA
CAGTGAAGGTGGTGGACGAGCTCGTGAAAGTGATGGGCCGGCACAAGCCCGAGAACATCGTGATCGAAAT
GGCCAGAGAGAACCAGACCACCCAGAAGGGACAGAAGAACAGCCGCGAGAGAATGAAGCGGATCGAAGAG
GGCATCAAAGAGCTGGGCAGCCAGATCCTGAAAGAACACCCCGTGGAAAACACCCAGCTGCAGAACGAGA
AGCTGTACCTGTACTACCTGCAGAATGGGCGGGATATGTACGTGGACCAGGAACTGGACATCAACCGGCT
GTCCGACTACGATGTGGACGCTATCGTGCCTCAGAGCTTTCTGAAGGACGACTCCATCGACAACAAGGTG
CTGACCAGAAGCGACAAGAACCGGGGCAAGAGCGACAACGTGCCCTCCGAAGAGGTCGTGAAGAAGATGA
AGAACTACTGGCGGCAGCTGCTGAACGCCAAGCTGATTACCCAGAGAAAGTTCGACAATCTGACCAAGGC
CGAGAGAGGCGGCCTGAGCGAACTGGATAAGGCCGGCTTCATCAAGAGACAGCTGGTGGAAACCCGGCAG
ATCACAAAGCACGTGGCACAGATCCTGGACTCCCGGATGAACACTAAGTACGACGAGAATGACAAGCTGA
TCCGGGAAGTGAAAGTGATCACCCTGAAGTCCAAGCTGGTGTCCGATTTCCGGAAGGATTTCCAGTTTTA
CAAAGTGCGCGAGATCAACAACTACCACCACGCCCACGACGCCTACCTGAACGCCGTCGTGGGAACCGCC
CTGATCAAAAAGTACCCTAAGCTGGAAAGCGAGTTCGTGTACGGCGACTACAAGGTGTACGACGTGCGGA
AGATGATCGCCAAGAGCGAGCAGGAAATCGGCAAGGCTACCGCCAAGTACTTCTTCTACAGCAACATCAT
GAACTTTTTCAAGACCGAGATTACCCTGGCCAACGGCGAGATCCGGAAGCGGCCTCTGATCGAGACAAAC
GGCGAAACCGGGGAGATCGTGTGGGATAAGGGCCGGGATTTTGCCACCGTGCGGAAAGTGCTGAGCATGC
CCCAAGTGAATATCGTGAAAAAGACCGAGGTGCAGACAGGCGGCTTCAGCAAAGAGTCTATCCTGCCCAA
GAGGAACAGCGATAAGCTGATCGCCAGAAAGAAGGACTGGGACCCTAAGAAGTACGGCGGCTTCGACAGC
CCCACCGTGGCCTATTCTGTGCTGGTGGTGGCCAAAGTGGAAAAGGGCAAGTCCAAGAAACTGAAGAGTG
TGAAAGAGCTGCTGGGGATCACCATCATGGAAAGAAGCAGCTTCGAGAAGAATCCCATCGACTTTCTGGA
AGCCAAGGGCTACAAAGAAGTGAAAAAGGACCTGATCATCAAGCTGCCTAAGTACTCCCTGTTCGAGCTG
GAAAACGGCCGGAAGAGAATGCTGGCCTCTGCCGGCGAACTGCAGAAGGGAAACGAACTGGCCCTGCCCT
CCAAATATGTGAACTTCCTGTACCTGGCCAGCCACTATGAGAAGCTGAAGGGCTCCCCCGAGGATAATGA
GCAGAAACAGCTGTTTGTGGAACAGCACAAGCACTACCTGGACGAGATCATCGAGCAGATCAGCGAGTTC
TCCAAGAGAGTGATCCTGGCCGACGCTAATCTGGACAAAGTGCTGTCCGCCTACAACAAGCACCGGGATA
AGCCCATCAGAGAGCAGGCCGAGAATATCATCCACCTGTTTACCCTGACCAATCTGGGAGCCCCTGCCGC
CTTCAAGTACTTTGACACCACCATCGACCGGAAGAGGTACACCAGCACCAAAGAGGTGCTGGACGCCACC
CTGATCCACCAGAGCATCACCGGCCTGTACGAGACACGGATCGACCTGTCTCAGCTGGGAGGTGACTCTG
GAGGATCTAGCGGAGGATCCTCTGGCAGCGAGACACCAGGAACAAGCGAGTCAGCAACACCAGAGAGCAG
TGGCGGCAGCAGCGGCGGCAGCAGCACCCTAAATATAGAAGATGAGTATCGGCTACATGAGACCTCAAAA
GAGCCAGATGTTTCTCTAGGGTCCACATGGCTGTCTGATTTTCCTCAGGCCTGGGCGGAAACCGGGGGCA
TGGGACTGGCAGTTCGCCAAGCTCCTCTGATCATACCTCTGAAAGCAACCTCTACCCCCGTGTCCATAAA
ACAATACCCCATGTCACAAGAAGCCAGACTGGGGATCAAGCCCCACATACAGAGACTGTTGGACCAGGGA
ATACTGGTACCCTGCCAGTCCCCCTGGAACACGCCCCTGCTACCCGTTAAGAAACCAGGGACTAATGATT
ATAGGCCTGTCCAGGATCTGAGAGAAGTCAACAAGCGGGTGGAAGACATCCACCCCACCGTGCCCAACCC
TTACAACCTCTTGAGCGGGCTCCCACCGTCCCACCAGTGGTACACTGTGCTTGATTTAAAGGATGCCTTT
TTCTGCCTGAGACTCCACCCCACCAGTCAGCCTCTCTTCGCCTTTGAGTGGAGAGATCCAGAGATGGGAA
TCTCAGGACAATTGACCTGGACCAGACTCCCACAGGGTTTCAAAAACAGTCCCACCCTGTTTAATGAGGC
ACTGCACAGAGACCTAGCAGACTTCCGGATCCAGCACCCAGACTTGATCCTGCTACAGTACGTGGATGAC
TTACTGCTGGCCGCCACTTCTGAGCTAGACTGCCAACAAGGTACTCGGGCCCTGTTACAAACCCTAGGGA
ACCTCGGGTATCGGGCCTCGGCCAAGAAAGCCCAAATTTGCCAGAAACAGGTCAAGTATCTGGGGTATCT
TCTAAAAGAGGGTCAGAGATGGCTGACTGAGGCCAGAAAAGAGACTGTGATGGGGCAGCCTACTCCGAAG
ACCCCTCGACAACTAAGGGAGTTCCTAGGGAAGGCAGGCTTCTGTCGCCTCTTCATCCCTGGGTTTGCAG
AAATGGCAGCCCCCCTGTACCCTCTCACCAAACCGGGGACTCTGTTTAATTGGGGCCCAGACCAACAAAA
GGCCTATCAAGAAATCAAGCAAGCTCTTCTAACTGCCCCAGCCCTGGGGTTGCCAGATTTGACTAAGCCC
TTTGAACTCTTTGTCGACGAGAAGCAGGGCTACGCCAAAGGTGTCCTAACGCAAAAACTGGGACCTTGGC
GTCGGCCGGTGGCCTACCTGTCCAAAAAGCTAGACCCAGTAGCAGCTGGGTGGCCCCCTTGCCTACGGAT
GGTAGCAGCCATTGCCGTACTGACAAAGGATGCAGGCAAGCTAACCATGGGACAGCCACTAGTCATTCTG
GCCCCCCATGCAGTAGAGGCACTAGTCAAACAACCCCCCGACCGCTGGCTTTCCAACGCCCGGATGACTC
ACTATCAGGCCTTGCTTTTGGACACGGACCGGGTCCAGTTCGGACCGGTGGTAGCCCTGAACCCGGCTAC
GCTGCTCCCACTGCCTGAGGAAGGGCTGCAACACAACTGCCTTGATATCCTGGCCGAAGCCCACGGAACC
CGACCCGACCTAACGGACCAGCCGCTCCCAGACGCCGACCACACCTGGTACACGGATGGAAGCAGTCTCT
TACAAGAGGGACAGCGTAAGGCGGGAGCTGCGGTGACCACCGAGACCGAGGTAATCTGGGCTAAAGCCCT
GCCAGCCGGGACATCCGCTCAGCGGGCTGAACTGATAGCACTCACCCAGGCCCTAAAGATGGCAGAAGGT
AAGAAGCTAAATGTTTATACTGATAGCCGTTATGCTTTTGCTACTGCCCATATCCATGGAGAAATATACA
GAAGGCGTGGGTGGCTCACATCAGAAGGCAAAGAGATCAAAAATAAAGACGAGATCTTGGCCCTACTAAA
AGCCCTCTTTCTGCCCAAAAGACTTAGCATAATCCATTGTCCAGGACATCAAAAGGGACACAGCGCCGAG
GCTAGAGGCAACCGGATGGCTGACCAAGCGGCCCGAAAGGCAGCCATCACAGAGACTCCAGACACCTCTA
CCCTCCTCATAGAAAATTCATCACCCTCTGGCGGCTCAAAAAGAACCGCCGACGGCAGCGAATTCGAGCC
CAAGAAGAAGAGGAAAGTCTAAACTAGTAGACCACCTCCCCTGCGAGCTAAGCTGGACAGCCAATGACGG
GTAAGAGAGTGACATTTTTCACTAACCTAAGACAGGAGGGCCGTCAGAGCTACTGCCTAATCCAAAGACG
GGTAAAAGTGATAAAAATGTATCACTCCAACCTAAGACAGGCGCAGCTTCCGAGGGATTTGAGATCCAGA
CATGATAAGATACATTGATGAGTTTGGACAAACCAAAACTAGAATGCAGTGAAAAAAATGCCTTATTTGT
GAAATTTGTGATGCTATTGCCTTATTTGTAACCATTATAAGCTGCAATAAACAAGTTTGATATCTATAAC
AAGAAAATATATATATAATAAGTTATCACGTAAGTAGAACATGAAATAACAATATAATTATCGTATGAGT
TAAATCTTAAAAGTCACGTAAAAGATAATCATGCGTCATTTTGACTCACGCGGTCGTTATAGTTCAAAAT
CAGTGACACTTACCGCATTGACAAGCACGCCTCACGGGAGCTCCAAGCGGCGACTGAGATGTCCTAAATG
CACAGCGACGGATTCGCGCTATTTAGAAAGAGAGAGCAATATTTCAAGAATGCATGCGTCAATTTTACGC
AGACTATCTTTCTAGGGTTAAGAATTCACTGGCCGTCGTTTTACAACGTCGTGACTGGGAAAACCCTGGC
GTTACCCAACTTAATCGCCTTGCAGCACATCCCCCTTTCGCCAGCTGGCGTAATAGCGAAGAGGCCCGCA
CCGATCGCCCTTCCCAACAGTTGCGCAGCCTGAATGGCGAATGGCGCCTGATGCGGTATTTTCTCCTTAC
GCATCTGTGCGGTATTTCACACCGCATATGGTGCACTCTCAGTACAATCTGCTCTGATGCCGCATAGTTA
AGCCAGCCCCGACACCCGCCAACACCCGCTGACGCGCCCTGACGGGCTTGTCTGCTCCCGGCATCCGCTT
ACAGACAAGCTGTGACCGTCTCCGGGAGCTGCATGTGTCAGAGGTTTTCACCGTCATCACCGAAACGCGC
GAGACGAAAGGGCCTCGTGATACGCCTATTTTTATAGGTTAATGTCATGATAATAATGGTTTCTTAGACG
TCAGGTGGCACTTTTCGGGGAAATGTGCGCGGAACCCCTATTTGTTTATTTTTCTAAATACATTCAAATA
TGTATCCGCTCATGAGACAATAACCCTGATAAATGCTTCAATAATATTGAAAAAGGAAGAGTATGAGTAT
TCAACATTTCCGTGTCGCCCTTATTCCCTTTTTTGCGGCATTTTGCCTTCCTGTTTTTGCTCACCCAGAA
ACGCTGGTGAAAGTAAAAGATGCTGAAGATCAGTTGGGTGCACGAGTGGGTTACATCGAACTGGATCTCA
ACAGCGGTAAGATCCTTGAGAGTTTTCGCCCCGAAGAACGTTTTCCAATGATGAGCACTTTTAAAGTTCT
GCTATGTGGCGCGGTATTATCCCGTATTGACGCCGGGCAAGAGCAACTCGGTCGCCGCATACACTATTCT
CAGAATGACTTGGTTGAGTACTCACCAGTCACAGAAAAGCATCTTACGGATGGCATGACAGTAAGAGAAT
TATGCAGTGCTGCCATAACCATGAGTGATAACACTGCGGCCAACTTACTTCTGACAACGATCGGAGGACC
GAAGGAGCTAACCGCTTTTTTGCACAACATGGGGGATCATGTAACTCGCCTTGATCGTTGGGAACCGGAG
CTGAATGAAGCCATACCAAACGACGAGCGTGACACCACGATGCCTGTAGCAATGGCAACAACGTTGCGCA
AACTATTAACTGGCGAACTACTTACTCTAGCTTCCCGGCAACAATTAATAGACTGGATGGAGGCGGATAA
AGTTGCAGGACCACTTCTGCGCTCGGCCCTTCCGGCTGGCTGGTTTATTGCTGATAAATCTGGAGCCGGT
GAGCGTGGGTCTCGCGGTATCATTGCAGCACTGGGGCCAGATGGTAAGCCCTCCCGTATCGTAGTTATCT
ACACGACGGGGAGTCAGGCAACTATGGATGAACGAAATAGACAGATCGCTGAGATAGGTGCCTCACTGAT
TAAGCATTGGTAACTGTCAGACCAAGTTTACTCATATATACTTTAGATTGATTTAAAACTTCATTTTTAA
TTTAAAAGGATCTAGGTGAAGATCCTTTTTGATAATCTCATGACCAAAATCCCTTAACGTGAGTTTTCGT
TCCACTGAGCGTCAGACCCCGTAGAAAAGATCAAAGGATCTTCTTGAGATCCTTTTTTTCTGCGCGTAAT
CTGCTGCTTGCAAACAAAAAAACCACCGCTACCAGCGGTGGTTTGTTTGCCGGATCAAGAGCTACCAACT
CTTTTTCCGAAGGTAACTGGCTTCAGCAGAGCGCAGATACCAAATACTGTTCTTCTAGTGTAGCCGTAGT
TAGGCCACCACTTCAAGAACTCTGTAGCACCGCCTACATACCTCGCTCTGCTAATCCTGTTACCAGTGGC
TGCTGCCAGTGGCGATAAGTCGTGTCTTACCGGGTTGGACTCAAGACGATAGTTACCGGATAAGGCGCAG
CGGTCGGGCTGAACGGGGGGTTCGTGCACACAGCCCAGCTTGGAGCGAACGACCTACACCGAACTGAGAT
ACCTACAGCGTGAGCTATGAGAAAGCGCCACGCTTCCCGAAGGGAGAAAGGCGGACAGGTATCCGGTAAG
CGGCAGGGTCGGAACAGGAGAGCGCACGAGGGAGCTTCCAGGGGGAAACGCCTGGTATCTTTATAGTCCT
GTCGGGTTTCGCCACCTCTGACTTGAGCGTCGATTTTTGTGATGCTCGTCAGGGGGGCGGAGCCTATGGA
AAAACGCCAGCAACGCGGCCTTTTTACGGTTCCTGGCCTTTTGCTGGCCTTTTGCTCACATGTTCTTTCC
TGCGTTATCCCCTGATTCTGTGGATAACCGTATTACCGCCTTTGAGTGAGCTGATACCGCTCGCCGCAGC
CGAACGACCGAGCGCAGCGAGTCAGTGAGCGAGGAAGCGGAAGAGCGCCCAATACGCAAACCGCCTCTCC
CCGCGCGTTGGCCGATTCATTAATGCAGCTGGCACGACAGGTTTCCCGACTGGAAAGCGGGCAGTGAGCG
CAACGCAATTAATGTGAGTTAGCTCACTCATTAGGCACCCCAGGCTTTACACTTTATGCTTCCGGCTCGT
ATGTTGTGTGGAATTGTGAGCGGATAACAATTTCACACAGGAAACAGCTATGACCATGATTACGCCAAGG
TCGACTTAACCCTAGAAAGATAATCATATTGTGACGTACGTTAAAGATAATCATGCGTAAAATTGACGCA
TGTGTTTTATCGGTCTGTATATCGAGGTTTATTTATTAATTTGAATAGATATTAAGTTTTATTATATTTA
CACTTACATACTAATAATAAATTCAACAAACAATTTATTTATGTTTATTTATTTATTAAAAAAAAACAAA
AACTCAAAATTTCTTCTATAAAGTAACAAAACTTTTAGCAGTGAAAAAAATGCTTTATTTGTGAAATTTG
TGATGCTATTGCTTTATTTGTAACCATTATAAGCTGCAATAAACAAGTTAACAACAACAATTGCATTCAT
TTTATGTTTCAGGTTCAGGGGGAGGTGTGGGAGGTTTTTTAAAGCAAGTAAAACCTCTACAAATGTGGTA
TGGCTGATTATGATCCTCTGGAGATTTAGCCCTCCCACACATAACCAGAGGGCAGCAATTCACGAATCCC
AACTGCCGTCGGCTGTCCATCACTGTCCTTCACTATGGCTTTGATCCCAGGATGCAGATCGAGAAGCACC
TGTCGGCACCGTCCGCAGGGGCTCAAGATGCCCCTGTTCTCATTTCCGATCGCGACGATACAAGTCAGGT
TGCCAGCTGCCGCAGCAGCAGCAGTGCCCAGCACCACGAGTTCTGCACAAGGTCCCCCAGTAAAATGATA
TACATTGACACCAGTGAAGATGCGGCCGTCGCTAGAGAGAGCTGCGCTGGCGACGCTGTAGTCTTCAGAG
ATGGGGATGCTGTTGATTGTAGCCGTTGCTCTTTCAATGAGGGTGGATTCTTCTTGAGACAAAGGCTTGG
CCATGGGGCCGGGGTTCTCCTCCACGTCGCCGGCCTGCTTCAGCAGGCTGAAGTTGGTGGCGCCGCTGCC
CCCGGGGAGCATGTCAAGGTCAAAATCGTCAAGAGCGTCAGCAGGCAGCATATCAAGGTCAAAGTCGTCA
AGGGCATCGGCTGGGAGCATGTCTAAGTCAAAATCGTCAAGGGCGTCGGTCGGCCCGCCGCTTTCGCACT
TTAGCTGTTTCTCCAGGCCACATATGATTAGTTCCAGGCCGAAAAGGAAGGCAGGTTCGGCTCCCTGCCG
GTCGAACAGCTCAATTGCTTGTTTCAGAAGTGGGGGCATAGAATCGGTGGTAGGTGTCTCTCTTTCCTCT
TTTGCTACTTGATGCTCCTGTTCCTCCAATACGCAGCCCAGTGTAAAGTGGCCCACGGCGGACAGAGCGT
ACAGTGCGTTCTCCAGGGAGAAGCCTTGCTGACACAGGAACGCGAGCTGATTTTCCAGGGTTTCGTACTG
TTTCTCTGTTGGGCGGGTGCCGAGATGCACTTTAGCCCCGTCGCGATGTGAGAGGAGAGCACAGCGGTAT
GACTTGGCGTTGTTCCGCAGAAAGTCTTGCCATGACTCGCCTTCCAGGGGGCAGGAGTGGGTATGATGCC
TGTCCAGCATCTCGATTGGCAGGGCATCGAGCAGGGCCCGCTTGTTCTTCACGTGCCAGTACAGGGTAGG
CTGCTCAACTCCCAGCTTTTGAGCGAGTTTCCTTGTCGTCAGGCCTTCGATACCGACTCCATTGAGTAAT
TCCAGAGCAGAGTTTATGACTTTGCTCTTGTCCAGTCTAGACATCTTATCGTCATCGTCTTTGTAATCCA
TGGTGGCGGATCCCGCGTCACGACACCTGTGTTCTGGCGGCAAACCCGTTGCGAAAAAGAACGTTCACGG
CGACTACTGCACTTATATACGGTTCTCCCCCACCCTCGGGAAAAAGGCGGAGCCAGTACACGACATCACT
TTCCCAGTTTACCCCGCGCCACCTTCTCTAGGCACCGGTTCAATTGCCGACCCCTCCCCCCAACTTCTCG
GGGACTGTGGGCGATGTGCGCTCTGCCCACTGACGGGCACCGGAGCCACTCGAGTGGAATT
Features (pLannotate 1.2.2; 21 found; start..end, strand, type, name):
      9..376     +  promoter       TRE3GS promoter: 3rd-generation Tet-responsive promoter that can be activated by binding of Tet-On® 3G, modified to eliminate binding sites for endogenous mammalian transcription factors
    446..2047    +  CDS            Cas9(N): N-terminal portion of Streptococcus pyogenes Cas9 (Zetsche et al., 2015)
   2048..4542    +  CDS            Cas9(C) (fragment): C-terminal portion of Streptococcus pyogenes Cas9 (Zetsche et al., 2015)
   4646..6677    +  CDS            gag-pol (fragment): Moloney murine leukemia virus Gag-Pol polyprotein; gag-pol; contains a read-through stop codon
   6923..7057    -  polyA_signal   SV40 poly(A) signal: SV40 polyadenylation signal
   7374..7531    +  CDS            lacZα (fragment): LacZα fragment of β-galactosidase; lacZ fragment
   7537..7636    -  misc_feature   bom (fragment): basis of mobility region from pBR322
   7738..7773    -  CDS            rop (fragment): Rop protein, which maintains plasmids at low copy number; rop
   7868..7972    +  promoter       AmpR promoter: bla
   7973..8833    +  CDS            AmpR: β-lactamase; bla; confers resistance to ampicillin, carbenicillin, and related antibiotics
   9004..9592    +  rep_origin     ori: high-copy-number ColE1/pMB1/pBR322/pUC origin of replication
   9775..9867    +  CDS            lacI (fragment): lac repressor; lacI; The lac repressor binds to the lac operator to inhibit transcription in E. coli. This inhibition can be relieved by adding lactose or isopropyl-β-D-thiogalactopyranoside (IPTG).
   9880..9901    +  protein_bind   CAP binding site: CAP binding activates transcription in the presence of cAMP. E. coli catabolite activator protein
   9916..9946    +  promoter       lac promoter: promoter for the E. coli lac operon
   9950..9972    +  protein_bind   lac operator (fragment): The lac repressor binds to the lac operator to inhibit transcription in E. coli. This inhibition can be relieved by adding lactose or isopropyl-β-D-thiogalactopyranoside (IPTG). lac repressor encoded by lacI
  10258..10339   -  polyA_signal   SV40 poly(A) signal: SV40 polyadenylation signal
  10362..10445   -  CDS            large T antigen (fragment): large T antigen from SV40 (simian virus 40)
  10456..10854   -  CDS            BSD: blasticidin S deaminase; Aspergillus terreus BSD; confers resistance to blasticidin
  10927..11037   -  CDS            VP48: 3 tandem repeats of the minimal activation domain of herpes simplex virus VP16 (Cheng et al., 2013)
  10967..11664   -  CDS            rtTA3 (fragment): reverse tetracycline transactivator 3 activates expression from Tet-responsive promoters in the presence of doxycycline
  11717..11928   -  promoter       EF-1α core promoter: core promoter for human elongation factor EF-1α
