[The description below was written by a language model from this plasmid's Addgene catalogue record and pLannotate feature annotations shown in this document.]
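Description:
XLone-PE2 is an 11,961 bp mammalian expression plasmid built on the XLone backbone that places the prime editor 2 (PE2) enzyme under doxycycline-inducible control. In bacteria it is maintained through a high-copy ColE1/pUC-type origin and selected with ampicillin via the β-lactamase gene. Residual cloning-vector elements (lacZα, lac promoter/operator and rop and bom fragments) are also annotated in the backbone.

The roughly 6.4 kb synthetic PE2 insert, derived from pCMV-PE2 and cloned between KpnI and SpeI sites, sits directly downstream of the TRE3GS promoter, a third-generation Tet-responsive promoter with low background activity. The feature table resolves the insert into Streptococcus pyogenes Cas9 sequence (annotated as adjoining N- and C-terminal portions) followed by a fragment of the Moloney murine leukemia virus Gag-Pol polyprotein. This matches the PE2 design, a Cas9 nickase fused to an engineered M-MLV reverse transcriptase, although the specific mutations are not listed in the record. An SV40 polyadenylation signal lies downstream of the insert.

A second cassette lies on the opposite strand. There, an EF-1α core promoter drives a reverse tetracycline transactivator (annotated as an rtTA3 fragment with VP16-derived activation repeats), followed by the blasticidin S deaminase gene and another SV40 poly(A) signal. The record does not annotate the element linking the two coding sequences. Because both the transactivator and the responsive promoter are on one plasmid, blasticidin-selected cells carry everything needed for Tet-On regulation, and adding doxycycline switches on PE2 expression. The construct supplies only the editor protein, since no guide RNA cassette is annotated. Its stated use is temporally controlled prime editing in mammalian cells.
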