Addgene plasmid #136463: XLone-PE2
Purpose: Expresses prime editing 2 (PE2) enzyme upon doxycycline treatment
Depositing lab: Xiaojun Lian. Depositing organization: Pennsylvania State University.
Backbone
  Vector backbone: XLone
  Total vector size (bp): 11961
  Vector type: Mammalian Expression
  Selectable markers: Blasticidin
Growth in bacteria
  Bacterial resistance: Ampicillin, 100 μg/mL
  Growth temperature: 37°C
  Growth strain: NEB Stable
  Copy number: High Copy
Gene/Insert
  Gene/Insert name: PE2 (alt name: prime editing 2)
  Species: Synthetic
  Insert size (bp): 6354
  Promoter: TRE3GS
  Cloning method: Restriction Enzyme; 5′ cloning site KpnI (not destroyed); 3′ cloning site SpeI (not destroyed)
  Sequencing primers: 5′ M13 FWD; 3′ M13 REV
Resource information
  A portion of this plasmid was derived from a plasmid made by: PE2 was from pCMV-PE2 (Plasmid #132775)
Terms and licenses: Academic/Nonprofit Terms; Industry Terms: Not Available to Industry
How to cite: XLone-PE2 was a gift from Xiaojun Lian (Addgene plasmid # 136463 ; http://n2t.net/addgene:136463 ; RRID:Addgene_136463)
